Addgene plasmid #232058: pET28-NFMshuf1
Purpose: Expresses construct for surface tethering: R. norvegicus NFM tail domain with more evenly distributed charged residues, sequence 1
Depositing lab: Sanjay Kumar. Depositing organization: University of California, Berkeley. Publication: Dissecting neurofilament tail sequence-phosphorylation-structure relationships with multicomponent reconstituted protein brushes. Ding EA, Yokokura TJ, Wang R, Kumar S. Proc Natl Acad Sci U S A. 2024 Dec 3;121(49):e2410109121. doi: 10.1073/pnas.2410109121. Epub 2024 Nov 27. PubMed 39602260.
Backbone
  Vector backbone: pET28a
  Backbone size w/o insert (bp): 5200
  Total vector size (bp): 6600
  Vector type: Bacterial Expression
Growth in bacteria
  Bacterial resistance: Kanamycin, 50 μg/mL
  Growth temperature: 37°C
  Growth strain: DH5alpha
  Copy number: Low Copy
Gene/Insert
  Gene/Insert name: Neurofilament-Medium tail domain, charge shuffle 1
  Species: R. norvegicus (rat), Synthetic
  Insert size (bp): 1400
  Tag / fusion protein: 6xHis, thrombin (N terminal on backbone)
  Cloning method: Restriction Enzyme; 5′ cloning site NdeI (not destroyed); 3′ cloning site XhoI (not destroyed)
  Sequencing primers: 5′ TAATACGACTCACTATAGGG
Terms and licenses: Academic/Nonprofit Terms; Industry Terms: Not Available to Industry
How to cite: pET28-NFMshuf1 was a gift from Sanjay Kumar (Addgene plasmid # 232058 ; http://n2t.net/addgene:232058 ; RRID:Addgene_232058)
