[The description below was written by a language model from this plasmid's Addgene catalogue record and pLannotate feature annotations shown in this document.]
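Description:
pET28-NFMshuf1 is a bacterial expression plasmid of about 6.6 kb built on the pET28a backbone. It produces a redesigned version of the rat (Rattus norvegicus) neurofilament-medium (NFM) tail domain in E. coli. The plasmid replicates from a pBR322/ColE1-type origin. The backbone also carries the rop gene and the bom region, consistent with its listing as low copy, and an f1 phage origin is present. Selection is by kanamycin through the aph(3')-Ia resistance gene. The short tetracycline-resistance, AmpR promoter and other fragment annotations appear to be backbone remnants or partial matches from automated annotation rather than functional elements.

The insert of roughly 1.4 kb sits between the NdeI and XhoI sites, both of which were retained. It encodes "charge shuffle 1", a synthetic NFM tail variant in which the charged residues are distributed more evenly along the sequence than in the native protein. Expression is driven by a T7 promoter with an adjacent lac operator and the T7 gene 10 ribosome binding site, and transcription ends at the T7 terminator. The plasmid-borne lacI gene supplies repressor, so transcription is held off until IPTG is added in a host that provides T7 RNA polymerase. The backbone contributes an N-terminal 6xHis tag followed by a thrombin cleavage site, allowing affinity purification and tag removal. The feature table also detects a His-tag fragment downstream of the insert, but the record does not say whether it is translated.

According to the record, the protein is intended for surface tethering. The associated work reconstitutes neurofilament tail protein brushes to study how sequence and phosphorylation relate to structure.
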