Features (pLannotate 1.2.2; 21 found; start..end, strand, type, name):
    278..469     +  CDS            rop: Rop protein, which maintains plasmids at low copy number; rop
    571..710     +  misc_feature   bom: basis of mobility region from pBR322
    896..1484    -  rep_origin     ori: high-copy-number ColE1/pMB1/pBR322/pUC origin of replication
   1606..2421    +  CDS            KanR: aminoglycoside phosphotransferase; aph(3')-Ia; confers resistance to kanamycin in bacteria or G418 (Geneticin®) in eukaryotes
   2430..2487    -  promoter       AmpR promoter (fragment): bla
   2540..2968    -  rep_origin     f1 ori (sequence partly withheld): f1 bacteriophage origin of replication; arrow indicates direction of (+) strand synthesis
   3005..3052    -  terminator     T7 terminator: transcription terminator for bacteriophage T7 RNA polymerase
   3060..3109    -  CDS            SET1 (fragment): solubility-enhancement tag derived from T7 phage gene 10B
   3119..3136    -  CDS            9xHis (fragment): 9xHis affinity tag
   3146..4453    -  CDS            Nefm (fragment): NFM_RAT - Also known as Nef3, Nfm. Experimental evidence at protein level: Swiss-Prot protein existence level 1. Neurofilaments usually contain three intermediate filament proteins: NEFL, NEFM, and NEFH which are involved in the maintenance of neuronal caliber. May additionally cooperate with the neuronal intermediate filament proteins PRPH and INA to form neuronal filamentous networks (By similarity). From Rattus norvegicus (Rat).
   4466..4483    -  CDS            thrombin site: thrombin recognition and cleavage site
   4494..4510    -  CDS            capTEV™ (fragment): composite tag for in vivo biotinylation, TEV protease cleavage, and 6xHis tagging
   4529..4551    -  RBS            RBS: efficient ribosome binding site from bacteriophage T7 gene 10 (Olins and Rangwala, 1989)
   4566..4590    -  protein_bind   lac operator: The lac repressor binds to the lac operator to inhibit transcription in E. coli. This inhibition can be relieved by adding lactose or isopropyl-β-D-thiogalactopyranoside (IPTG). lac repressor encoded by lacI
   4591..4609    -  promoter       T7 promoter: promoter for bacteriophage T7 RNA polymerase
   4631..4910    +  CDS            TcR (fragment): tetracycline efflux protein; tet; confers resistance to tetracycline
   4918..4995    +  promoter       lacI promoter: lacI
   4996..6078    +  CDS            lacI: lac repressor; lacI; The lac repressor binds to the lac operator to inhibit transcription in E. coli. This inhibition can be relieved by adding lactose or isopropyl-β-D-thiogalactopyranoside (IPTG).
   6091..6112    +  protein_bind   CAP binding site: CAP binding activates transcription in the presence of cAMP. E. coli catabolite activator protein
   6127..6418    +  CDS            TcR (fragment): tetracycline efflux protein; tet; confers resistance to tetracycline
   6490..261     -  CDS            YPB1_ECOLX (across the origin): Protein predicted: Swiss-Prot protein existence level 4. From Escherichia coli.
>Addgene plasmid #232058 | pET28-NFMshuf1 | addgene full sequence | sequence record 464062 | Addgene NGS Result
GAAGTCAGCGCCCTGCACCATTATGTTCCGGATCTGCATCGCAGGATGCTGCTGGCTACCCTGTGGAACA
CCTACATCTGTATTAACGAAGCGCTGGCATTGACCCTGAGTGATTTTTCTCTGGTCCCGCCGCATCCATA
CCGCCAGTTGTTTACCCTCACAACGTTCCAGTAACCGGGCATGTTCATCATCAGTAACCCGTATCGTGAG
CATCCTCTCTCGTTTCATCGGTATCATTACCCCCATGAACAGAAATCCCCCTTACACGGAGGCATCAGTG
ACCAAACAGGAAAAAACCGCCCTTAACATGGCCCGCTTTATCAGAAGCCAGACATTAACGCTTCTGGAGA
AACTCAACGAGCTGGACGCGGATGAACAGGCAGACATCTGTGAATCGCTTCACGACCACGCTGATGAGCT
TTACCGCAGCTGCCTCGCGCGTTTCGGTGATGACGGTGAAAACCTCTGACACATGCAGCTCCCGGAGACG
GTCACAGCTTGTCTGTAAGCGGATGCCGGGAGCAGACAAGCCCGTCAGGGCGCGTCAGCGGGTGTTGGCG
GGTGTCGGGGCGCAGCCATGACCCAGTCACGTAGCGATAGCGGAGTGTATACTGGCTTAACTATGCGGCA
TCAGAGCAGATTGTACTGAGAGTGCACCATTGCGGTGTGAAATACCGCACAGATGCGTAAGGAGAAAATA
CCGCATCAGGCGCTCTTCCGCTTCCTCGCTCACTGACTCGCTGCGCTCGGTCGTTCGGCTGCGGCGAGCG
GTATCAGCTCACTCAAAGGCGGTAATACGGTTATCCACAGAATCAGGGGATAACGCAGGAAAGAACATGT
GAGCAAAAGGCCAGCAAAAGGCCAGGAACCGTAAAAAGGCCGCGTTGCTGGCGTTTTTCCATAGGCTCCG
CCCCCCTGACGAGCATCACAAAAATCGACGCTCAAGTCAGAGGTGGCGAAACCCGACAGGACTATAAAGA
TACCAGGCGTTTCCCCCTGGAAGCTCCCTCGTGCGCTCTCCTGTTCCGACCCTGCCGCTTACCGGATACC
TGTCCGCCTTTCTCCCTTCGGGAAGCGTGGCGCTTTCTCATAGCTCACGCTGTAGGTATCTCAGTTCGGT
GTAGGTCGTTCGCTCCAAGCTGGGCTGTGTGCACGAACCCCCCGTTCAGCCCGACCGCTGCGCCTTATCC
GGTAACTATCGTCTTGAGTCCAACCCGGTAAGACACGACTTATCGCCACTGGCAGCAGCCACTGGTAACA
GGATTAGCAGAGCGAGGTATGTAGGCGGTGCTACAGAGTTCTTGAAGTGGTGGCCTAACTACGGCTACAC
TAGAAGGACAGTATTTGGTATCTGCGCTCTGCTGAAGCCAGTTACCTTCGGAAAAAGAGTTGGTAGCTCT
TGATCCGGCAAACAAACCACCGCTGGTAGCGGTGGTTTTTTTGTTTGCAAGCAGCAGATTACGCGCAGAA
AAAAAGGATCTCAAGAAGATCCTTTGATCTTTTCTACGGGGTCTGACGCTCAGTGGAACGAAAACTCACG
TTAAGGGATTTTGGTCATGAACAATAAAACTGTCTGCTTACATAAACAGTAATACAAGGGGTGTTATGAG
CCATATTCAACGGGAAACGTCTTGCTCTAGGCCGCGATTAAATTCCAACATGGATGCTGATTTATATGGG
TATAAATGGGCTCGCGATAATGTCGGGCAATCAGGTGCGACAATCTATCGATTGTATGGGAAGCCCGATG
CGCCAGAGTTGTTTCTGAAACATGGCAAAGGTAGCGTTGCCAATGATGTTACAGATGAGATGGTCAGACT
AAACTGGCTGACGGAATTTATGCCTCTTCCGACCATCAAGCATTTTATCCGTACTCCTGATGATGCATGG
TTACTCACCACTGCGATCCCCGGGAAAACAGCATTCCAGGTATTAGAAGAATATCCTGATTCAGGTGAAA
ATATTGTTGATGCGCTGGCAGTGTTCCTGCGCCGGTTGCATTCGATTCCTGTTTGTAATTGTCCTTTTAA
CAGCGATCGCGTATTTCGTCTCGCTCAGGCGCAATCACGAATGAATAACGGTTTGGTTGATGCGAGTGAT
TTTGATGACGAGCGTAATGGCTGGCCTGTTGAACAAGTCTGGAAAGAAATGCATAAACTTTTGCCATTCT
CACCGGATTCAGTCGTCACTCATGGTGATTTCTCACTTGATAACCTTATTTTTGACGAGGGGAAATTAAT
AGGTTGTATTGATGTTGGACGAGTCGGAATCGCAGACCGATACCAGGATCTTGCCATCCTATGGAACTGC
CTCGGTGAGTTTTCTCCTTCATTACAGAAACGGCTTTTTCAAAAATATGGTATTGATAATCCTGATATGA
ATAAATTGCAGTTTCATTTGATGCTCGATGAGTTTTTCTAAGAATTAATTCATGAGCGGATACATATTTG
AATGTATTTAGAAAAATAAACAAATAGGGGTTCCGCGCACATTTCCCCGAAAAGTGCCACCTAAATTGTA
AGCGTTAATATTTTGTTAAAATTCGCGTTAAATTTTTGTTAAATCAGCTCATTTTTTAACCAATAGGCCG
AAATCGGCAAAATCCCTTATAAATCAAAAGAATAGACCGAGATAGGGT
[37 nt withheld, positions 2639-2675]
AAAGAACGTGGACTCCAACGTCAAAGG
[49 nt withheld, positions 2703-2751]
T
[91 nt withheld, positions 2753-2843]
G
[124 nt withheld, positions 2845-2968]
CCCATTCGCCAATCCGGATATAGTTCCTCCTTTCAGCAAAAAACCCCTCAAGACCCGTTTAGAGGCCCCA
AGGGGTTATGCTAGTTATTGCTCAGCGGTGGCAGCAGCCAACTCAGCTTCCTTTCGGGCTTTGTTAGCAG
CCGGATCTCAGTGGTGGTGGTGGTGGTGCTCGAGTTATTCGCCCTGGGTCACTTTATCCACAATCGCATG
GCTGGTCACTTCTTCCACTTTTTCGGTGCTCACCAGTTTTTCTTTAAAGGTTTCTTCATGTTCTTTCACT
TCCTGGGTCACGGTCACGCTTTCGGTAATATATTCGGTCGCGCCTTTGCCGCCTTCGCTGGTAATTTTTT
CCACTTTTTCGGTCACCACCACTTCTTCTTCGCTTTCTTTTTCGCCTTCTTCTTTTTCCGCCGGGCTCAC
TTCCAGGCCGTTGGTCACCACGCCATCTTTTTCTTCCTGGCCGCTGCCTTCTTCCTGGGTTTCCTGTTTA
TCTTTTTCTTTGCCTTCCACTTCGCCGTTAATCGCAATTTCTTTTTCTTCGCTTTCCTGCGGGCTTTTTT
CGCCCACTTCTTCTTTGCTGCCGCCTTCTTTTTCCGCTTTTTCTTCCACATCTTCCTGCTGCTGCGGTTC
TTCTTCTTTGGTATCTTTTTCCAGGCTCACTTTCACGCTTTCGGTAATGGTAATCATTTCTTCCACCGCT
TTTTCTTTCACCGGGCTTTCCGCTTTTTCTTTTTCCGGCACTTCTTCCGGTTTTTCTTTATCTTCATCCA
CTTTTTCTTTTTCCGGGCTTTCATCCGCCACTTTATCTTTTTCTTTCACTTCTTCATCTTTTTCCTGTTT
TTCTTTGCCCGCATCCGCTTTCGGTTCCGGTTCCACTTCTTTCACCGGGCTTTCCGGCACCGGGCTTTTC
GCATCTTTCGGTTCTTCCACTTCAATTTTTTCTTCAATCGCCATTTCTTTCACTTCGCCTTTGGTATCTT
TTTCTTTTTCCGCTTTCGCTTCTTTGCCTTCGCCTTTCGCATCGGTTTTGCCTTCTTTTTCCTGTTTGCC
TTCTTCTTCTTTGCTGCTGCCTTCTTTTTCGCTGCCGCCTTCTTCCGCCTGTTTGCTTTCCACGCCTTTT
TCGCGTTCTTTTTCTTTTTCCTGGCCTTTTTCTTTATCTTTTTCTTCGCCTTCTTCTTCTTTTTCCGCTT
TCGGGCTTTCCACCGGGCTTTTTTCCACTTTCGGTTCTTTATCTTTTTCTTTCGCTTCTTTTTCTTTTTC
TTCCGCGCTCGCCGCCAGTTCTTTCGCAATCACGGTCAGCGCTTCTTCCATTTCGCTTTTTTCTTTTTCC
ACGCGGGTTTCTTCAATAATTTCTTTCACAAAATCATGCTGCACTTCCAGTTCCGGCGCTTTCACTTCGG
TTTTCTGAATTTCGCTGCTAATGGTCACGCTCGGCTGTTTATGGGTATACAGCGGGCCGGTAATGCTGCC
GCTAAAGGTGCTATACCAGCACATATGGCTGCCGCGCGGCACCAGGCCGCTGCTGTGATGATGATGATGA
TGGCTGCTGCCCATGGTATATCTCCTTCTTAAAGTTAAACAAAATTATTTCTAGAGGGGAATTGTTATCC
GCTCACAATTCCCCTATAGTGAGTCGTATTAATTTCGCGGGATCGAGATCTCGATCCTCTACGCCGGACG
CATCGTGGCCGGCATCACCGGCGCCACAGGTGCGGTTGCTGGCGCCTATATCGCCGACATCACCGATGGG
GAAGATCGGGCTCGCCACTTCGGGCTCATGAGCGCTTGTTTCGGCGTGGGTATGGTGGCAGGCCCCGTGG
CCGGGGGACTGTTGGGCGCCATCTCCTTGCATGCACCATTCCTTGCGGCGGCGGTGCTCAACGGCCTCAA
CCTACTACTGGGCTGCTTCCTAATGCAGGAGTCGCATAAGGGAGAGCGTCGAGATCCCGGACACCATCGA
ATGGCGCAAAACCTTTCGCGGTATGGCATGATAGCGCCCGGAAGAGAGTCAATTCAGGGTGGTGAATGTG
AAACCAGTAACGTTATACGATGTCGCAGAGTATGCCGGTGTCTCTTATCAGACCGTTTCCCGCGTGGTGA
ACCAGGCCAGCCACGTTTCTGCGAAAACGCGGGAAAAAGTGGAAGCGGCGATGGCGGAGCTGAATTACAT
TCCCAACCGCGTGGCACAACAACTGGCGGGCAAACAGTCGTTGCTGATTGGCGTTGCCACCTCCAGTCTG
GCCCTGCACGCGCCGTCGCAAATTGTCGCGGCGATTAAATCTCGCGCCGATCAACTGGGTGCCAGCGTGG
TGGTGTCGATGGTAGAACGAAGCGGCGTCGAAGCCTGTAAAGCGGCGGTGCACAATCTTCTCGCGCAACG
CGTCAGTGGGCTGATCATTAACTATCCGCTGGATGACCAGGATGCCATTGCTGTGGAAGCTGCCTGCACT
AATGTTCCGGCGTTATTTCTTGATGTCTCTGACCAGACACCCATCAACAGTATTATTTTCTCCCATGAAG
ACGGTACGCGACTGGGCGTGGAGCATCTGGTCGCATTGGGTCACCAGCAAATCGCGCTGTTAGCGGGCCC
ATTAAGTTCTGTCTCGGCGCGTCTGCGTCTGGCTGGCTGGCATAAATATCTCACTCGCAATCAAATTCAG
CCGATAGCGGAACGGGAAGGCGACTGGAGTGCCATGTCCGGTTTTCAACAAACCATGCAAATGCTGAATG
AGGGCATCGTTCCCACTGCGATGCTGGTTGCCAACGATCAGATGGCGCTGGGCGCAATGCGCGCCATTAC
CGAGTCCGGGCTGCGCGTTGGTGCGGATATCTCGGTAGTGGGATACGACGATACCGAAGACAGCTCATGT
TATATCCCGCCGTTAACCACCATCAAACAGGATTTTCGCCTGCTGGGGCAAACCAGCGTGGACCGCTTGC
TGCAACTCTCTCAGGGCCAGGCGGTGAAGGGCAATCAGCTGTTGCCCGTCTCACTGGTGAAAAGAAAAAC
CACCCTGGCGCCCAATACGCAAACCGCCTCTCCCCGCGCGTTGGCCGATTCATTAATGCAGCTGGCACGA
CAGGTTTCCCGACTGGAAAGCGGGCAGTGAGCGCAACGCAATTAATGTAAGTTAGCTCACTCATTAGGCA
CCGGGATCTCGACCGATGCCCTTGAGAGCCTTCAACCCAGTCAGCTCCTTCCGGTGGGCGCGGGGCATGA
CTATCGTCGCCGCACTTATGACTGTCTTCTTTATCATGCAACTCGTAGGACAGGTGCCGGCAGCGCTCTG
GGTCATTTTCGGCGAGGACCGCTTTCGCTGGAGCGCGACGATGATCGGCCTGTCGCTTGCGGTATTCGGA
ATCTTGCACGCCCTCGCTCAAGCCTTCGTCACTGGTCCCGCCACCAAACGTTTCGGCGAGAAGCAGGCCA
TTATCGCCGGCATGGCGGCCCCACGGGTGCGCATGATCGTGCTCCTGTCGTTGAGGACCCGGCTAGGCTG
GCGGGGTTGCCTTACTGGTTAGCAGAATGAATCACCGATACGCGAGCGAACGTGAAGCGACTGCTGCTGC
AAAACGTCTGCGACCTGAGCAACAACATGAATGGTCTTCGGTTTCCGTGTTTCGTAAAGTCTGGAAACGC
G
